>Addgene plasmid #126164 | pBbE15k-RFP | addgene full sequence | sequence record 247462 | Addgene NGS Result
GACGTCTTGACGGCTAGCTCAGTCCTAGGTACAGTGCTAGCAGGTTTAATCGAATTCAAAAGATCTTTTA
AGAAGGAGATATACATATGGCGAGTAGCGAAGACGTTATCAAAGAGTTCATGCGTTTCAAAGTTCGTATG
GAAGGTTCCGTTAACGGTCACGAGTTCGAAATCGAAGGTGAAGGTGAAGGTCGTCCGTACGAAGGTACCC
AGACCGCTAAACTGAAAGTTACCAAAGGTGGTCCGCTGCCGTTCGCTTGGGACATCCTGTCCCCGCAGTT
CCAGTACGGTTCCAAAGCTTACGTTAAACACCCGGCTGACATCCCGGACTACCTGAAACTGTCCTTCCCG
GAAGGTTTCAAATGGGAACGTGTTATGAACTTCGAAGACGGTGGTGTTGTTACCGTTACCCAGGACTCCT
CCCTGCAAGACGGTGAGTTCATCTACAAAGTTAAACTGCGTGGTACCAACTTCCCGTCCGACGGTCCGGT
TATGCAGAAAAAAACCATGGGTTGGGAAGCTTCCACCGAACGTATGTACCCGGAAGACGGTGCTCTGAAA
GGTGAAATCAAAATGCGTCTGAAACTGAAAGACGGTGGTCACTACGACGCTGAAGTTAAAACCACCTACA
TGGCTAAAAAACCGGTTCAGCTGCCGGGTGCTTACAAAACCGACATCAAACTGGACATCACCTCCCACAA
CGAAGACTACACCATCGTTGAACAGTACGAACGTGCTGAAGGTCGTCACTCCACCGGTGCTTAAGGATCC
AAACTCGAGTAAGGATCTCCAGGCATCAAATAAAACGAAAGGCTCAGTCGAAAGACTGGGCCTTTCGTTT
TATCTGTTGTTTGTCGGTGAACGCTCTCTACTAGAGTCACACTGGCTCACCTTCGGGTGGGCCTTTCTGC
GTTTATACCTAGGGCGTTCGGCTGCGGCGAGCGGTATCAGCTCACTCAAAGGCGGTAATACGGTTATCCA
CAGAATCAGGGGATAACGCAGGAAAGAACATGTGAGCAAAAGGCCAGCAAAAGGCCAGGAACCGTAAAAA
GGCCGCGTTGCTGGCGTTTTTCCATAGGCTCCGCCCCCCTGACGAGCATCACAAAAATCGACGCTCAAGT
CAGAGGTGGCGAAACCCGACAGGACTATAAAGATACCAGGCGTTTCCCCCTGGAAGCTCCCTCGTGCGCT
CTCCTGTTCCGACCCTGCCGCTTACCGGATACCTGTCCGCCTTTCTCCCTTCGGGAAGCGTGGCGCTTTC
TCATAGCTCACGCTGTAGGTATCTCAGTTCGGTGTAGGTCGTTCGCTCCAAGCTGGGCTGTGTGCACGAA
CCCCCCGTTCAGCCCGACCGCTGCGCCTTATCCGGTAACTATCGTCTTGAGTCCAACCCGGTAAGACACG
ACTTATCGCCACTGGCAGCAGCCACTGGTAACAGGATTAGCAGAGCGAGGTATGTAGGCGGTGCTACAGA
GTTCTTGAAGTGGTGGCCTAACTACGGCTACACTAGAAGGACAGTATTTGGTATCTGCGCTCTGCTGAAG
CCAGTTACCTTCGGAAAAAGAGTTGGTAGCTCTTGATCCGGCAAACAAACCACCGCTGGTAGCGGTGGTT
TTTTTGTTTGCAAGCAGCAGATTACGCGCAGAAAAAAAGGATCTCAAGAAGATCCTTTGATCTTTTCTAC
GGGGTCTGACGCTCAGTGGAACGAAAACTCACGTTAAGGGATTTTGGTCATGACTAGTGCTTGGATTCTC
ACCAATAAAAAACGCCCGGCGGCAACCGAGCGTTCTGAACAAATCCAGATGGAGTTCTGAGGTCATTACT
GGATCTATCAACAGGAGTCCAAGCGAGCTCTCGAACCCCAGAGTCCCGCTCAGAAGAACTCGTCAAGAAG
GCGATAGAAGGCGATGCGCTGCGAATCGGGAGCGGCGATACCGTAAAGCACGAGGAAGCGGTCAGCCCAT
TCGCCGCCAAGCTCTTCAGCAATATCACGGGTAGCCAACGCTATGTCCTGATAGCGGTCCGCCACACCCA
GCCGGCCACAGTCGATGAATCCAGAAAAGCGGCCATTTTCCACCATGATATTCGGCAAGCAGGCATCGCC
ATGGGTCACGACGAGATCCTCGCCGTCGGGCATGCGCGCCTTGAGCCTGGCGAACAGTTCGGCTGGCGCG
AGCCCCTGATGCTCTTCGTCCAGATCATCCTGATCGACAAGACCGGCTTCCATCCGAGTACGTGCTCGCT
CGATGCGATGTTTCGCTTGGTGGTCGAATGGGCAGGTAGCCGGATCAAGCGTATGCAGCCGCCGCATTGC
ATCAGCCATGATGGATACTTTCTCGGCAGGAGCAAGGTGAGATGACAGGAGATCCTGCCCCGGCACTTCG
CCCAATAGCAGCCAGTCCCTTCCCGCTTCAGTGACAACGTCGAGCACAGCTGCGCAAGGAACGCCCGTCG
TGGCCAGCCACGATAGCCGCGCTGCCTCGTCCTGCAGTTCATTCAGGGCACCGGACAGGTCGGTCTTGAC
AAAAAGAACCGGGCGCCCCTGCGCTGACAGCCGGAACACGGCGGCATCAGAGCAGCCGATTGTCTGTTGT
GCCCAGTCATAGCCGAATAGCCTCTCCACCCAAGCGGCCGGAGAACCTGCGTGCAATCCATCTTGTTCAA
TCATGCGAAACGATCCTCATCCTGTCTCTTGATCAGATCATGATCCCCTGCGCCATCAGATCCTTGGCGG
CAAGAAAGCCATCCAGTTTACTTTGCAGGGCTTCCCAACCTTACCAGAGGGCGCCCCAGCTGGCAATTCC
Features (pLannotate 1.2.2; 8 found; start..end, strand, type, name):
      7..31      +  promoter       J23119(SpeI) promoter (fragment): bacterial promoter (Registry of Standard Biological Parts BBa J23119) modified to end with an SpeI site
     87..764     +  CDS            mRFP1: monomeric derivative of DsRed (Campbell et al., 2002)
    797..868     +  terminator     rrnB T1 terminator: transcription terminator T1 from the E. coli rrnB gene
    884..911     +  terminator     T7Te terminator: phage T7 early transcription terminator
   1069..1657    -  rep_origin     ori: high-copy-number ColE1/pMB1/pBR322/pUC origin of replication
   1745..1839    -  terminator     lambda t0 terminator: transcription terminator from phage lambda
   1873..2664    -  CDS            neo: KKA2_KLEPN - Also known as kan, nptII. Experimental evidence at protein level: Swiss-Prot protein existence level 1. Resistance to kanamycin, neomycin, paromomycin, ribostamycin, butirosin and gentamicin B. From Klebsiella pneumoniae.
   2696..2800    -  CDS            tnpA (fragment): TN5P_ECOLX - Also known as tnp. Experimental evidence at protein level: Swiss-Prot protein existence level 1. Mediates transposition of transposon Tn5 by a 'cut and paste' mechanism. First, the monomeric transposase binds the 19 bp inverted DNA repeats flanking the transposon. Then, dimerization of the DNA- bound transposase creates a synaptic DNA complex. After nicking of the first DNA strand, excision of the transposon proceeds through a series of intermediates. The transposase then mediates the insertion of the transposon at a new site by strand transfer. The activity of the wild- type tran
