[The description below was written by a language model from this plasmid's Addgene catalogue record and pLannotate feature annotations shown in this document.]
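Description:
pBbE15k-RFP is a small (about 2.8 kb) bacterial expression plasmid from the BglBrick-compatible pBb vector family, built for constitutive gene expression in Escherichia coli. It replicates from a high-copy ColE1/pMB1-type origin and is selected with kanamycin through a neo/nptII aminoglycoside phosphotransferase gene. That gene is followed by the phage lambda t0 terminator, which helps insulate the marker from the rest of the plasmid. The short tnpA fragment annotated beside the resistance gene is most likely residual Tn5 sequence carried along with the kanamycin cassette rather than a functional transposase.

The payload is a 678 bp synthetic RFP coding sequence, identified by annotation as mRFP1, the monomeric derivative of DsRed. According to the catalogue entry it is driven by J23100, a strong constitutive synthetic promoter from the Anderson collection. The automated annotation instead reports a partial match to the closely related J23119 promoter at the same position, which is consistent with the high similarity among members of this promoter family. No repressor gene or inducer-responsive element is annotated, in keeping with the constitutive design. Transcription is stopped downstream of the reporter by a double terminator made up of rrnB T1 and the phage T7 early terminator T7Te.

In BglBrick vectors the RFP gene typically serves both as a fluorescent readout of promoter and copy-number strength and as a replaceable placeholder that can be swapped for a gene of interest using the standard's restriction sites. The record associates the plasmid with a set of characterised vectors used for comparing and selecting E. coli expression systems in synthetic biology work, and the depositor notes that it was assembled by In-Fusion cloning.
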