Addgene plasmid #126164: pBbE15k-RFP
Purpose: Constitutive expression vector for Escherichia coli. BglBrick compatible.
Depositing lab: Nigel Scrutton. Depositing organization: University of Manchester. Publication: SelProm: A Queryable and Predictive Expression Vector Selection Tool for Escherichia coli. Jervis AJ, Carbonell P, Taylor S, Sung R, Dunstan MS, Robinson CJ, Breitling R, Takano E, Scrutton NS. ACS Synth Biol. 2019 Mar 18. doi: 10.1021/acssynbio.8b00399. PubMed 30870592.
Backbone
  Vector backbone: pBb
  Backbone size w/o insert (bp): 2181
  Vector type: Bacterial Expression, Synthetic Biology
Growth in bacteria
  Bacterial resistance: Kanamycin, 50 μg/mL
  Growth temperature: 37°C
  Growth strain: DH5alpha
  Copy number: High Copy
Gene/Insert
  Gene/Insert name: RFP
  Species: Synthetic
  Insert size (bp): 678
  Promoter: J23100
  Cloning method: Unknown
  Sequencing primers: 5′ CTGCGCCATCAGATCCTTGG
Terms and licenses: Academic/Nonprofit Terms; Industry Terms: Not Available to Industry
Depositor comments: Cloning method was In-Fusion.
How to cite: pBbE15k-RFP was a gift from Nigel Scrutton (Addgene plasmid # 126164 ; http://n2t.net/addgene:126164 ; RRID:Addgene_126164)
